>Addgene plasmid #188072 | pN1-RnKIF5C(1-560,Δ6)-Halo-Flag | addgene full sequence | sequence record 368400 | Addgene NGS Result
TAGTTATTAATAGTAATCAATTACGGGGTCATTAGTTCATAGCCCATATATGGAGTTCCGCGTTACATAA
CTTACGGTAAATGGCCCGCCTGGCTGACCGCCCAACGACCCCCGCCCATTGACGTCAATAATGACGTATG
TTCCCATAGTAACGCCAATAGGGACTTTCCATTGACGTCAATGGGTGGAGTATTTACGGTAAACTGCCCA
CTTGGCAGTACATCAAGTGTATCATATGCCAAGTACGCCCCCTATTGACGTCAATGACGGTAAATGGCCC
GCCTGGCATTATGCCCAGTACATGACCTTATGGGACTTTCCTACTTGGCAGTACATCTACGTATTAGTCA
TCGCTATTACCATGGTGATGCGGTTTTGGCAGTACATCAATGGGCGTGGATAGCGGTTTGACTCACGGGG
ATTTCCAAGTCTCCACCCCATTGACGTCAATGGGAGTTTGTTTTGGCACCAAAATCAACGGGACTTTCCA
AAATGTCGTAACAACTCCGCCCCATTGACGCAAATGGGCGGTAGGCGTGTACGGTGGGAGGTCTATATAA
GCAGAGCTGGTTTAGTGAACCGTCAGATCCGCTAGCGCTACCGGACTCAGATCTCGAGCTCAAGCTTCGA
ATTCGCACCATGTGCAGCATCAAAGTGATGTGCCGGTTCCGGCCCCTCAACGAAGCTGAGATCCTCCGCG
GGGACAAATTCATCCCCAAATTCAAAGGCGAGGAGACGGTGGTGATCGGGCAAGGGAAGCCGTATGTCTT
TGACCGAGTTCTGCCGCCCAACACAACCCAGGAGCAGGTCTACAATGCCTGTGCGAAGCAGATTGTCAAA
GATGTCCTCGAGGGTTACAATGGGACAATTTTTGCATACGGGCAGACTTCATCAGGAAAAACTCATACCA
TGGAGGGGAAGCTGCACGATCCTCAGCTTATGGGTATCATACCCAGGATCGCACACGATATTTTCGATCA
CATCTATTCCATGGATGAGAACTTGGAGTTTCATATCAAGGTTTCCTATTTTGAGATCTACTTGGACAAA
ATAAGGGACTTGCTTGACGTGTCCAAGACCAACTTGGCTGTTCATGAAGACAAAAACAGAGTCCCCTATG
TAAAGGGGTGCACCGAGAGGTTTGTGTCAAGCCCGGAGGAGGTCATGGATGTGATCGATGAGGGCAAAGC
AAACCGACATGTGGCTGTGACAAACATGAACGAACACAGCTCCAGGAGTCACAGTATCTTCCTGATTAAC
ATTAAACAAGAGAATGTGGAGACTGAAAAAAAACTCAGCGGGAAGCTGTATTTGGTTGATTTGGCTGGGA
GTGAAAAGGTCAGCAAAACTGGTGCCGAGGGAGCTGTTCTTGATGAAGCTAAAAATATCAACAAGTCTTT
GTCTGCTCTTGGAAATGTGATCTCTGCCTTGGCAGAAGGGACAAAAACACATGTGCCATACCGGGACAGC
AAGATGACTCGGATTCTCCAGGACTCTCTGGGTGGGAACTGCAGGACCACCATTGTCATTTGCTGTTCTC
CTTCAGTCTTCAATGAGGCTGAGACCAAGTCCACGCTGATGTTTGGACAGAGAGCAAAGACCATCAAGAA
TACAGTCTCTGTGAACTTGGAACTAACAGCAGAAGAATGGAAGAAGAAATATGAAAAAGAGAAAGAGAAG
AATAAGGCCCTGAAGAGTGTCATCCAGCATCTGGAGGTGGAGCTGAACAGGTGGAGGAACGGGGAAGCTG
TGCCTGAGGATGAACAGATCAGTGCCAAGGACCAGAAGAACCTGGAGCCCTGCGACAACACACCCATCAT
AGACAACATCACACCTGTGGTTGACGGCATCTCTGCTGAGAAAGAGAAGTATGACGAGGAAATCACCAGT
CTGTACCGACAGCTGGATGACAAGGACGATGAAATTAACCAGCAGAGCCAGCTGGCTGAAAAGCTGAAGC
AACAGATGTTGGATCAGGACGAGCTTCTAGCTTCCACCAGAAGGGACTACGAGAAAATCCAGGAGGAGCT
GACCCGCCTCCAGATTGAAAACGAGGCGGCTAAAGACGAGGTGAAGGAGGTCCTCCAGGCCCTGGAGGAG
CTGGCTGTCAATTACGACCAGAAGTCACAGGAAGTGGAGGACAAGACCCGGGCCAACGAGCAACTGACCG
ATGAGCTGGCCCAGAAAACGACGACACTGACAACCACCCAGCGGGAGCTGAGTCAGCTACAGGAGCTTAG
CAACCACCAGAAGAAGAGGGCCACGGAGATCCTGAACCTGCTTCTCAAGGATCTGGGCGAGCTGGTACCG
CGGGCCCGGGATCCACCGGTCGCCACCATGGGTTCCGAAATCGGTACAGGCTTCCCCTTCGACCCCCATT
ATGTGGAAGTCCTGGGCGAGCGTATGCACTACGTCGATGTTGGACCGCGGGATGGCACGCCTGTGCTGTT
CCTGCACGGTAACCCGACCTCGTCCTACCTGTGGCGCAACATCATCCCGCATGTAGCACCGAGTCATCGG
TGCATTGCTCCAGACCTGATCGGGATGGGAAAATCGGACAAACCAGACCTCGATTATTTCTTCGACGACC
ACGTCCGCTACCTCGATGCCTTCATCGAAGCCTTGGGTTTGGAAGAGGTCGTCCTGGTCATCCACGACTG
GGGCTCAGCTCTCGGATTCCACTGGGCCAAGCGCAATCCGGAACGGGTCAAAGGTATTGCATGTATGGAA
TTCATCCGGCCTATCCCGACGTGGGACGAATGGCCAGAATTCGCCCGTGAGACCTTCCAGGCCTTCCGGA
CCGCCGACGTCGGCCGAGAGTTGATCATCGATCAGAACGCTTTCATCGAGGGTGCGCTCCCGATGGGGGT
CGTCCGTCCGCTTACGGAGGTCGAGATGGACCACTATCGCGAGCCCTTCCTCAAGCCTGTTGACCGAGAG
CCACTGTGGCGATTCCCCAACGAGCTGCCCATCGCCGGTGAGCCCGCGAACATCGTCGCGCTCGTCGAGG
CATACATGAACTGGCTGCACCAGTCACCTGTCCCGAAGTTGTTGTTCTGGGGCACACCCGGCGTACTGAT
CCCCCCGGCCGAAGCCGCGAGACTTGCCGAAAGCCTCCCCAACTGCAAGACAGTGGACATCGGCCCGGGA
TTGTTCTTGCTCCAGGAAGACAACCCGGACCTTATCGGCAGTGAGATCGCGCGCTGGCTCCCAGGACTGG
CCGGCGGTGTACAAGGAGATTACAAGGATGACGATGACAAGTGAGCGGCCGCGACTCTAGATCATAATCA
GCCATACCACATTTGTAGAGGTTTTACTTGCTTTAAAAAACCTCCCACACCTCCCCCTGAACCTGAAACA
TAAAATGAATGCAATTGTTGTTGTTAACTTGTTTATTGCAGCTTATAATGGTTACAAATAAAGCAATAGC
ATCACAAATTTCACAAATAAAGCATTTTTTTCACTGCATTCTAGTTGTGGTTTGTCCAAACTCATCAATG
TATCTTAAGGCGTAAATTGTAAGCGTTAATATTTTGTTAAAATTCGCGTTAAATTTTTGTTAAATCAGCT
CATTTTTTAACCAATAGGCCGAAATCGGCAAAATCCCTTATAAATCAAAAGAATAGACCGAGATAGGGT
[37 nt withheld, positions 3640-3676]
AAAGAACGTGGACTCCAACGTCAAAGG
[49 nt withheld, positions 3704-3752]
T
[91 nt withheld, positions 3754-3844]
G
[124 nt withheld, positions 3846-3969]
CAGGTGGCACTTTTCGGGGAAATGTGCGCGGAACCCCTATTTGTTTATTTTTCTAAATACATTCAAATAT
GTATCCGCTCATGAGACAATAACCCTGATAAATGCTTCAATAATATTGAAAAAGGAAGAGTCCTGAGGCG
GAAAGAACCAGCTGTGGAATGTGTGTCAGTTAGGGTGTGGAAAGTCCCCAGGCTCCCCAGCAGGCAGAAG
TATGCAAAGCATGCATCTCAATTAGTCAGCAACCAGGTGTGGAAAGTCCCCAGGCTCCCCAGCAGGCAGA
AGTATGCAAAGCATGCATCTCAATTAGTCAGCAACCATAGTCCCGCCCCTAACTCCGCCCATCCCGCCCC
TAACTCCGCCCAGTTCCGCCCATTCTCCGCCCCATGGCTGACTAATTTTTTTTATTTATGCAGAGGCCGA
GGCCGCCTCGGCCTCTGAGCTATTCCAGAAGTAGTGAGGAGGCTTTTTTGGAGGCCTAGGCTTTTGCAAA
GATCGATCAAGAGACAGGATGAGGATCGTTTCGCATGATTGAACAAGATGGATTGCACGCAGGTTCTCCG
GCCGCTTGGGTGGAGAGGCTATTCGGCTATGACTGGGCACAACAGACAATCGGCTGCTCTGATGCCGCCG
TGTTCCGGCTGTCAGCGCAGGGGCGCCCGGTTCTTTTTGTCAAGACCGACCTGTCCGGTGCCCTGAATGA
ACTGCAAGACGAGGCAGCGCGGCTATCGTGGCTGGCCACGACGGGCGTTCCTTGCGCAGCTGTGCTCGAC
GTTGTCACTGAAGCGGGAAGGGACTGGCTGCTATTGGGCGAAGTGCCGGGGCAGGATCTCCTGTCATCTC
ACCTTGCTCCTGCCGAGAAAGTATCCATCATGGCTGATGCAATGCGGCGGCTGCATACGCTTGATCCGGC
TACCTGCCCATTCGACCACCAAGCGAAACATCGCATCGAGCGAGCACGTACTCGGATGGAAGCCGGTCTT
GTCGATCAGGATGATCTGGACGAAGAGCATCAGGGGCTCGCGCCAGCCGAACTGTTCGCCAGGCTCAAGG
CGAGCATGCCCGACGGCGAGGATCTCGTCGTGACCCATGGCGATGCCTGCTTGCCGAATATCATGGTGGA
AAATGGCCGCTTTTCTGGATTCATCGACTGTGGCCGGCTGGGTGTGGCGGACCGCTATCAGGACATAGCG
TTGGCTACCCGTGATATTGCTGAAGAGCTTGGCGGCGAATGGGCTGACCGCTTCCTCGTGCTTTACGGTA
TCGCCGCTCCCGATTCGCAGCGCATCGCCTTCTATCGCCTTCTTGACGAGTTCTTCTGAGCGGGACTCTG
GGGTTCGAAATGACCGACCAAGCGACGCCCAACCTGCCATCACGAGATTTCGATTCCACCGCCGCCTTCT
ATGAAAGGTTGGGCTTCGGAATCGTTTTCCGGGACGCCGGCTGGATGATCCTCCAGCGCGGGGATCTCAT
GCTGGAGTTCTTCGCCCACCCTAGGGGGAGGCTAACTGAAACACGGAAGGAGACAATACCGGAAGGAACC
CGCGCTATGACGGCAATAAAAAGACAGAATAAAACGCACGGTGTTGGGTCGTTTGTTCATAAACGCGGGG
TTCGGTCCCAGGGCTGGCACTCTGTCGATACCCCACCGAGACCCCATTGGGGCCAATACGCCCGCGTTTC
TTCCTTTTCCCCACCCCACCCCCCAAGTTCGGGTGAAGGCCCAGGGCTCGCAGCCAACGTCGGGGCGGCA
GGCCCTGCCATAGCCTCAGGTTACTCATATATACTTTAGATTGATTTAAAACTTCATTTTTAATTTAAAA
GGATCTAGGTGAAGATCCTTTTTGATAATCTCATGACCAAAATCCCTTAACGTGAGTTTTCGTTCCACTG
AGCGTCAGACCCCGTAGAAAAGATCAAAGGATCTTCTTGAGATCCTTTTTTTCTGCGCGTAATCTGCTGC
TTGCAAACAAAAAAACCACCGCTACCAGCGGTGGTTTGTTTGCCGGATCAAGAGCTACCAACTCTTTTTC
CGAAGGTAACTGGCTTCAGCAGAGCGCAGATACCAAATACTGTTCTTCTAGTGTAGCCGTAGTTAGGCCA
CCACTTCAAGAACTCTGTAGCACCGCCTACATACCTCGCTCTGCTAATCCTGTTACCAGTGGCTGCTGCC
AGTGGCGATAAGTCGTGTCTTACCGGGTTGGACTCAAGACGATAGTTACCGGATAAGGCGCAGCGGTCGG
GCTGAACGGGGGGTTCGTGCACACAGCCCAGCTTGGAGCGAACGACCTACACCGAACTGAGATACCTACA
GCGTGAGCTATGAGAAAGCGCCACGCTTCCCGAAGGGAGAAAGGCGGACAGGTATCCGGTAAGCGGCAGG
GTCGGAACAGGAGAGCGCACGAGGGAGCTTCCAGGGGGAAACGCCTGGTATCTTTATAGTCCTGTCGGGT
TTCGCCACCTCTGACTTGAGCGTCGATTTTTGTGATGCTCGTCAGGGGGGCGGAGCCTATGGAAAAACGC
CAGCAACGCGGCCTTTTTACGGTTCCTGGCCTTTTGCTGGCCTTTTGCTCACATGTTCTTTCCTGCGTTA
TCCCCTGATTCTGTGGATAACCGTATTACCGCCATGCAT
Features (pLannotate 1.2.2; 17 found; start..end, strand, type, name):
     61..364     +  enhancer       CMV enhancer: human cytomegalovirus immediate early enhancer
    365..568     +  promoter       CMV promoter: human cytomegalovirus (CMV) immediate early promoter
    591..634     +  misc_feature   MCS (fragment): multiple cloning site
    643..2304    +  CDS            Kif5c (fragment): KIF5C_MOUSE - Also known as Nkhc2. Experimental evidence at protein level: Swiss-Prot protein existence level 1. Involved in synaptic transmission (By similarity). Kinesin is a microtubule-associated force-producing protein that may play a role in organelle transport. Mediates dendritic trafficking of mRNAs (PubMed:19608740). Required for anterograde axonal transportation of MAPK8IP3/JIP3 which is essential for MAPK8IP3/JIP3 function in axon elongation (By similarity). From Mus musculus (Mouse).
   2304..2330    +  misc_feature   MCS (fragment): multiple cloning site
   2344..3222    +  CDS            dhaA: DHAA_RHOSD - Experimental evidence at protein level: Swiss-Prot protein existence level 1. Catalyzes hydrolytic cleavage of carbon-halogen bonds in halogenated aliphatic compounds, leading to the formation of the corresponding primary alcohols, halide ions and protons. Has a broad substrate specificity, which includes primary, secondary and cyclic haloalkanes (chain length > C4). From Rhodococcus sp. (strain TDTM0003).
   3238..3261    +  CDS            FLAG: FLAG® epitope tag, followed by an enterokinase cleavage site
   3280..3363    +  CDS            large T antigen (fragment): large T antigen from SV40 (simian virus 40)
   3386..3507    +  polyA_signal   SV40 poly(A) signal: SV40 polyadenylation signal
   3541..3969    -  rep_origin     f1 ori (sequence partly withheld): f1 bacteriophage origin of replication; arrow indicates direction of (+) strand synthesis
   3996..4100    +  promoter       AmpR promoter: bla
   4102..4459    +  promoter       SV40 promoter: SV40 enhancer and early promoter
   4494..5288    +  CDS            NeoR/KanR: aminoglycoside phosphotransferase from Tn5; aph(3')-II (or nptII); confers resistance to neomycin, kanamycin, and G418 (Geneticin®)
   5309..5461    +  CDS            ble (fragment): BLE_KLEPN - Experimental evidence at protein level: Swiss-Prot protein existence level 1. Binding protein with a strong affinity to the bleomycin family of antibiotics. Binds to CL990; an antimitotic-antibiotic compound. From Klebsiella pneumoniae.
   5520..5567    +  polyA_signal   HSV TK poly(A) signal: herpes simplex virus thymidine kinase polyadenylation signal (Cole and Stacy, 1985)
   5658..5674    -  polyA_signal   bGH poly(A) signal (fragment): bovine growth hormone polyadenylation signal
   5896..6484    +  rep_origin     ori: high-copy-number ColE1/pMB1/pBR322/pUC origin of replication
