[The description below was written by a language model from this plasmid's Addgene catalogue record and pLannotate feature annotations shown in this document.]
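Description:
pN1-RnKIF5C(1-560,Δ6)-Halo-Flag is a mammalian expression plasmid of about 6.6 kb built on the pEGFP-N1 backbone, in which the original EGFP reading frame appears to have been replaced by a HaloTag-Flag module, since no EGFP feature is annotated. It is propagated in E. coli through a high-copy ColE1/pUC-type origin and also carries an f1 origin. A single NeoR/KanR (Tn5 aminoglycoside phosphotransferase) gene serves both hosts. It is driven by a bacterial bla-type promoter for kanamycin selection and by the SV40 enhancer/early promoter, with an HSV TK polyadenylation signal, for G418 selection in mammalian cells. Short annotated fragments of ble, SV40 large T antigen and the bGH poly(A) signal are most likely backbone remnants or annotation artefacts rather than functional parts.

The payload is a truncated rat kinesin-1 heavy chain, KIF5C residues 1-560, cloned between HindIII and AgeI sites and expressed from the human CMV immediate-early enhancer and promoter, with an SV40 poly(A) signal terminating the transcript. The annotation tool matched the insert to the mouse orthologue, but the record gives the species as rat. The Δ6 mutation is an N-terminal deletion. The purpose field describes it as removal of the first six amino acids, whereas the mutation field lists deletion of residues 2-6. The motor is fused at its C terminus to HaloTag, an engineered Rhodococcus haloalkane dehalogenase (annotated here as dhaA) that covalently binds chloroalkane ligands such as fluorescent dyes. A Flag epitope follows for antibody detection or purification. The associated publication title indicates use in studying a kinesin-1 variant and motor-induced microtubule damage in cells.
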