Addgene plasmid #188072: pN1-RnKIF5C(1-560,Δ6)-Halo-Flag
Purpose: Mammalian cell expression of truncated version (aa 1-560) of rat kinesin-1 KIF5C tagged with Halo and Flag tags. The delta6 mutation removes the first 6 amino acids.
Depositing lab: Kristen Verhey. Depositing organization: University of Michigan. Publication: A kinesin-1 variant reveals motor-induced microtubule damage in cells. Budaitis BG, Badieyan S, Yue Y, Blasius TL, Reinemann DN, Lang MJ, Cianfrocco MA, Verhey KJ. Curr Biol. 2022 Jun 6;32(11):2416-2429.e6. doi: 10.1016/j.cub.2022.04.020. Epub 2022 May 2. PubMed 35504282.
Backbone
  Vector backbone: pEGFP-N1
  Vector type: Mammalian Expression
  Selectable markers: Neomycin (select with G418)
Growth in bacteria
  Bacterial resistance: Kanamycin, 50 μg/mL
  Growth temperature: 37°C
  Growth strain: DH5alpha
  Copy number: Unknown
Gene/Insert
  Gene/Insert name: rat KIF5C
  Species: R. norvegicus (rat)
  Mutation: aa1-560, deletion of aa2-6
  Entrez Gene: Kif5c
  Promoter: CMV
  Tag / fusion protein: Halo (C terminal on insert); Flag (C terminal on insert)
  Cloning method: Restriction Enzyme; 5′ cloning site HindIII (not destroyed); 3′ cloning site AgeI (not destroyed)
  Sequencing primers: 5′ EGFPN1seqfor
Terms and licenses: Academic/Nonprofit Terms; Industry Terms: Not Available to Industry
How to cite: pN1-RnKIF5C(1-560,Δ6)-Halo-Flag was a gift from Kristen Verhey (Addgene plasmid # 188072 ; http://n2t.net/addgene:188072 ; RRID:Addgene_188072)
